Addgene plasmid #15655: HybridG-IRES-tauGFP LNL TV
Depositing lab: Peter Mombaerts. Depositing organization: Rockefeller University. Publication: A contextual model for axonal sorting into glomeruli in the mouse olfactory system. Feinstein P, Mombaerts P. Cell. 2004 Jun 11. 117(6):817-31. 10.1016/j.cell.2004.05.011 PubMed 15186781.
Backbone
  Vector backbone: pBS
  Backbone size w/o insert (bp): 3000
  Vector type: high copy number
Growth in bacteria
  Bacterial resistance: Ampicillin, 100 μg/mL
  Growth temperature: 37°C
  Growth strain: DH5alpha
  Copy number: High Copy
Gene/Insert
  Gene/Insert name: HybridG-IRES-tauGFP LNL TV
  Species: M. musculus (mouse)
  Insert size (bp): 13600
  Cloning method: Restriction Enzyme
  Sequencing primers: 5′ M13; 3′ reverse
Terms and licenses: Academic/Nonprofit Terms; Industry Terms: Not Available to Industry
Depositor comments: The mouse strain that was derived from this plasmid is available from The Jackson Laboratory: http://jaxmice.jax.org/strain/006625.html
How to cite: HybridG-IRES-tauGFP LNL TV was a gift from Peter Mombaerts (Addgene plasmid # 15655 ; http://n2t.net/addgene:15655 ; RRID:Addgene_15655)
