[The description below was written by a language model from this plasmid's Addgene catalogue record.]
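Description:
HybridG-IRES-tauGFP LNL TV is a mouse gene-targeting vector ("TV") built in the pBS (pBluescript-type) cloning backbone of about 3 kb. It is maintained as a high-copy plasmid in E. coli under ampicillin selection. It carries a large insert of mouse origin, roughly 13.6 kb, assembled by restriction cloning and flanked by the standard M13 forward and reverse sequencing primer sites of the backbone. No feature table accompanies the record, so the exact layout of homology arms, promoters and cassette junctions cannot be described from the recorded fields.

The name indicates the main functional parts. "HybridG" appears to denote a hybrid coding sequence, and the associated publication on axonal sorting into olfactory glomeruli suggests a chimeric odorant receptor. However, the record does not state which genes contribute to it or which locus is targeted. This sequence is followed by an internal ribosome entry site (IRES) driving cap-independent translation of tauGFP from the same transcript. TauGFP is a fusion of the microtubule-associated protein tau to GFP that labels axons along their length, so neurons expressing the targeted allele can be traced to their projection sites. "LNL" conventionally stands for a loxP-neo-loxP cassette, a neomycin resistance marker for selecting targeted embryonic stem cells that Cre recombinase can later excise. This reading is inferred from the name rather than stated explicitly.

The construct was intended for homologous recombination in mouse embryonic stem cells. The depositor notes that a mouse strain derived from it is available from a public repository. Distribution is limited to academic and nonprofit users.
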