>Addgene plasmid #15655 | HybridG-IRES-tauGFP LNL TV | addgene partial sequence | sequence record 22118 | 15655 with M13F
AATACTCGTACCCCGCTTCCTACCGCGAAGCCTAATACGCCTAACGCTACACCACGACCACCTCGAGACG
CATCCCTAACTACTTGTTCGCGCTCATCAAACCACACCTAAAATTCCTACACCTATCCCACAATAAGGGC
GAATTCCACAGTGGATATCAAGCTTATCGATACCGGCGACCTCGAGGGGGGGCCCGGTACCCAGCTTTTG
TTCCCTTTATGTGAGGGTTAATTGCGCGCTTGGCGTAATCATGGTCAGAGCTGTTTCCTGAGTGAAATTG
TTATCCGCTCACAATTCCACACAACATACGAGCCGGGAGCATAAAGTGTAAAGCCTGGGGTGCCTAATGA
GTGAGCTAACTGACATTAATTGCGTTGCGCTCACTGACCGCTTTCCGGTCGGGAAACCTGTCGTGCCAGC
TGCATTAATGAATCGGCCAACGCGCGGGGAGAGGAGGTTTGCGTATT
